Addgene plasmid #223261: REKAR67
Purpose: EKAREN4 modified to be a Red-FRET sensor using miRFP670nano3 and miRFP720 (in that order; AKA REKAR67)
Depositing lab: John Albeck. Depositing organization: University of California, Davis. Publication: Two novel red-FRET ERK bosensors in the 670-720 nm range. DeCuzzi NL, Hu JY, Xu F, Rodriguez B, Pargett M, Albeck JG. J Biol Eng. 2025 Nov 13;19(1):102. doi: 10.1186/s13036-025-00541-9. PubMed 41233897.
Backbone
  Vector backbone: pLenti
  Vector type: Mammalian Expression, Bacterial Expression
  Selectable markers: Puromycin
Growth in bacteria
  Bacterial resistance: Ampicillin, 100 μg/mL
  Growth temperature: 37°C
  Growth strain: DH5alpha
  Copy number: Unknown
Gene/Insert
  Gene/Insert name: REKAR-67 (alt name: Red-EKAREN4-67)
  Species: H. sapiens (human)
  Insert size (bp): 2010
  Mutation: miRFP670nano3 - EKAREN4 - miRFP720
  Promoter: hEF-1a
  Tag / fusion protein: miRFP670nano3 (N terminal on insert); miRFP720 (C terminal on insert)
  Cloning method: Restriction Enzyme; 5′ cloning site MluI (not destroyed); 3′ cloning site XbaI (not destroyed)
  Sequencing primers: 5′ ATGGCAAACCTGGACAAGATGC
Terms and licenses: Academic/Nonprofit Terms; Industry Terms: Not Available to Industry
Depositor comments: miRFP670nano3 is from: Oliinyk, O. S. et al. Single-domain near-infrared protein provides a scaffold for antigen-dependent fluorescent nanobodies. Nat. Methods 19, 740–750 (2022). miRFP720 is from: Matlashov, M. E. et al. A set of monomeric near-infrared fluorescent proteins for multicolor imaging across scales. Nat. Commun. 11, 239 (2020). EKAREN4 is from: Ponsioen, B. et al. Quantifying single-cell ERK dynamics in colorectal cancer organoids reveals EGFR as an amplifier of oncogenic MAPK pathway signalling. Nat. Cell Biol. 23, 377–390 (2021).
How to cite: REKAR67 was a gift from John Albeck (Addgene plasmid # 223261 ; http://n2t.net/addgene:223261 ; RRID:Addgene_223261)
