[The description below was written by a language model from this plasmid's Addgene catalogue record and pLannotate feature annotations shown in this document.]
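Description:
REKAR67 is a third-generation-style, self-inactivating lentiviral expression plasmid (pLenti backbone, about 10.8 kb) encoding a genetically encoded red/near-infrared FRET biosensor for ERK kinase activity. It is propagated in E. coli through a high-copy ColE1/pUC-type origin with ampicillin selection (AmpR), and the backbone also carries an f1 origin, an SV40 origin and SV40 polyadenylation signal. The viral portion comprises an RSV promoter fused to a truncated HIV-1 5' LTR, the Ψ packaging signal with a partial gag sequence, the RRE for Rev-dependent export of the genomic RNA, the cPPT/CTS, and a ΔU3 3' LTR that inactivates LTR-driven transcription after integration.

The payload is driven by the human EF-1α promoter and is an approximately 2 kb open reading frame derived from the EKAREN4 sensor, in which the original fluorophores were replaced by miRFP670nano3 at the N terminus and miRFP720 at the C terminus. The annotation detects the first fluorophore as an miRFP670nano-family protein. It is followed by a PIN1 fragment, consistent with the phospho-Ser/Thr-Pro binding domain used in EKAR-type sensors, and an unannotated stretch that presumably holds the linker and ERK substrate region. Phosphorylation by ERK is expected to alter the conformation and thus energy transfer between the two fluorophores, both of which need biliverdin as a cofactor. Downstream, an EMCV IRES links puromycin N-acetyltransferase to the same transcript, so transduced mammalian cells can be selected with puromycin. A hepatitis B virus-derived post-transcriptional regulatory element, annotated together with overlapping HBV X sequence, sits before the 3' LTR. The construct is intended for live-cell imaging of ERK signalling in the 670–720 nm range.
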