Features (pLannotate 1.2.2; 31 found; start..end, strand, type, name):
      1..441     +  CDS            miRFP670nano: miRFP670nano is a basic (constitutively fluorescent) near ir fluorescent protein published in 2019, derived from Nostoc punctiforme. It has very low acid sensitivity. It requires the cofactor biliverdin for fluorescence.
    448..609     +  CDS            PIN1 (fragment): PIN1_HUMAN - Experimental evidence at protein level: Swiss-Prot protein existence level 1. Peptidyl-prolyl cis/trans isomerase (PPIase) that binds to and isomerizes specific phosphorylated Ser/Thr-Pro (pSer/Thr-Pro) motifs (PubMed:21497122, PubMed:23623683, PubMed:29686383). By inducing conformational changes in a subset of phosphorylated proteins, acts as a molecular switch in multiple cellular processes (PubMed:21497122, PubMed:22033920, PubMed:23623683). Displays a preference for acidic residues located N-terminally to the proline bond to be isomerized. Regulates mitosis presumably by inter
   1033..1980    +  CDS            miRFP720: miRFP720 is a basic (constitutively fluorescent) near ir fluorescent protein published in 2018, derived from Rhodopseudomonas palustris. It has low acid sensitivity. It requires the cofactor biliverdin for fluorescence.
   2011..2069    +  CDS            HBsAg (S) (fragment): major/small (S) envelope protein of hepatitis B virus hepatitis B surface antigen
   2189..2651    +  misc_feature   IRES: internal ribosome entry site (IRES) of the encephalomyocarditis virus (EMCV)
   2680..3279    +  CDS            PuroR: puromycin N-acetyltransferase; pac from Streptomyces alboniger; confers resistance to puromycin
   3415..3673    +  ncRNA          HBV PRE 1151-1410: Accession: RF02816 - Hepatitis B virus post-transcriptional regulatory element 1151-1410
   3639..4079    +  CDS            X: X_HBVD3 - Experimental evidence at protein level: Swiss-Prot protein existence level 1. Multifunctional protein that plays a role in silencing host antiviral defenses and promoting viral transcription. Does not seem to be essential for HBV infection. May be directly involved in development of cirrhosis and liver cancer (hepatocellular carcinoma). Most of cytosolic activities involve modulation of cytosolic calcium. The effect on apoptosis is controversial depending on the cell types in which the studies have been conducted. May induce apoptosis by localizing in mitochondria and causing loss of
   4101..4169    +  CDS            nef (fragment): NEF_HV1Z2 - Experimental evidence at protein level: Swiss-Prot protein existence level 1. Extracellular Nef protein targets CD4(+) T-lymphocytes for apoptosis by interacting with CXCR4 surface receptors. From Human immunodeficiency virus type 1 group M subtype D (isolate Z2/CDC-Z34) (HIV-1).
   4171..4404    +  LTR            3' LTR (ΔU3): self-inactivating 3' long terminal repeat (LTR) from HIV-1
   4476..4597    +  polyA_signal   SV40 poly(A) signal: SV40 polyadenylation signal
   4637..4772    +  rep_origin     SV40 ori: SV40 origin of replication
   4793..4811    -  promoter       T7 promoter: promoter for bacteriophage T7 RNA polymerase
   4819..4974    +  CDS            lacZα (fragment): LacZα fragment of β-galactosidase; lacZ fragment
   4979..5407    +  rep_origin     f1 ori (sequence partly withheld): f1 bacteriophage origin of replication; arrow indicates direction of (+) strand synthesis
   5460..5564    +  promoter       AmpR promoter: bla
   5565..6425    +  CDS            AmpR: β-lactamase; bla; confers resistance to ampicillin, carbenicillin, and related antibiotics
   6596..7184    +  rep_origin     ori: high-copy-number ColE1/pMB1/pBR322/pUC origin of replication
   7367..7459    +  CDS            lacI (fragment): lac repressor; lacI; The lac repressor binds to the lac operator to inhibit transcription in E. coli. This inhibition can be relieved by adding lactose or isopropyl-β-D-thiogalactopyranoside (IPTG).
   7472..7493    +  protein_bind   CAP binding site: CAP binding activates transcription in the presence of cAMP. E. coli catabolite activator protein
   7508..7538    +  promoter       lac promoter: promoter for the E. coli lac operon
   7542..7564    +  protein_bind   lac operator (fragment): The lac repressor binds to the lac operator to inhibit transcription in E. coli. This inhibition can be relieved by adding lactose or isopropyl-β-D-thiogalactopyranoside (IPTG). lac repressor encoded by lacI
   7607..7625    +  promoter       T3 promoter: promoter for bacteriophage T3 RNA polymerase
   7653..7879    +  promoter       RSV promoter: Rous sarcoma virus enhancer/promoter
   7880..8060    +  LTR            5' LTR (truncated): truncated 5' long terminal repeat (LTR) from HIV-1
   8107..8232    +  misc_feature   HIV-1 Ψ: packaging signal of human immunodeficiency virus type 1
   8216..8579    +  CDS            HIV-1 gag (fragment): gag protein from human immunodeficiency virus 1; gag
   8725..8958    +  misc_feature   RRE: The Rev response element (RRE) of HIV-1 allows for Rev-dependent mRNA export from the nucleus to the cytoplasm.
   9335..9435    +  CDS            Rev (fragment): human immunodeficiency virus 1 (HIV-1) Rev protein; rev; enhances nuclear export of unspliced and incompletely spliced viral mRNAs
   9449..9566    +  misc_feature   cPPT/CTS: central polypurine tract and central termination sequence of HIV-1
   9594..10756   +  promoter       EF-1α promoter: strong constitutive promoter for human elongation factor EF-1α
>Addgene plasmid #223261 | REKAR67 | addgene full sequence | sequence record 451471 | Addgene NGS Result
ATGGCAAACCTGGACAAGATGCTGAACACCACCGTGACCGAGGTGCGCAAGTTCCTGCAAGCGGACAGAG
TGTGCGTGTTCAAGTTCGAGGAAGATTACTCCGGCACCGTCAGCCACGAAGCCGTGGACGACAGATGGAT
TAGCATCCTGAAGACCCAGGTGCAGGACAGATACTTCATGGAAACCAGAGGCGAGGAATACGTCCACGGC
AGATACCAGGCCATCGCCGACATCTACACAGCCAATCTGGTCGAGTGCTACAGAGACCTGCTGATCGAGT
TTCAGGTGCGGGCCATTCTGGCTGTCCCCATCCTGCAAGGCAAGAAGCTGTGGGGCCTGCTGGTGGCTCA
CCAACTGGCCGGACCTCGGGAGTGGCAGACCTGGGAAATCGACTTCCTGAAACAGCAAGCCGTGGTGATG
GGCATCGCCATCCAGCAGAGCCTCGAGATGGCGGACGAGGAGAAGCTGCCGCCCGGCTGGGAGAAGCGCA
TGAGCCGCAGCTCAGGCCGAGTGTACTACTTCAACCACATCACTAACGCCAGCCAGTGGGAGCGGCCCAG
CGGCAACAGCAGCAGTGGTGGCAAAAACGGGCAGGGGGAGCCTGCCAGGGGTACCAGTGCTGGTGGTAGT
GCTGGTGGTAGTGCTGGTGGTAGTGCTGGTGGTAGTGCTGGTGGTTCCGGCAGTGCTGGTGGTAGTGCTG
GTGGTAGTACCAGTGCTGGTGGTAGTGCTGGTGGTAGTGCTGGTGGTAGTGCTGGTGGTAGTGCTGGTGG
TTCCGGCAGTGCTGGTGGTAGTGCTGGTGGTAGTACCAGTGCTGGTGGTAGTGCTGGTGGTAGTGCTGGT
GGTAGTGCTGGTGGTAGTGCTGGTGGTTCCGGCAGTGCTGGTGGTAGTGCTGGTGGTAGTACCAGTGCTG
GTGGTAGTGCTGGTGGTAGTGCTGGTGGTAGTGCTGGTGGTAGTGCTGGTGGTTCCGGACCAGATGTCCC
TAGAACTCCAGTGGATCCAGCATGGCTGTCATTCCAATTTCCGGGCGGCCGCATGGCAGAAGGAAGCGTC
GCCAGGCAGCCTGACCTCTTGACCTGCGACGATGAGCCGATCCATATCCCCGGTGCCATCCAACCGCATG
GACTGCTGCTCGCCCTCGCCGCCGACATGACGATCGTTGCCGGCAGCGACAACCTTCCCGAACTCACCGG
ACTGGCGATCGGCGCCCTGATCGGCCGCTCTGCGGCCGATGTCTTCGACAGCGAGACGCACAACAGACTG
ACGATCGCCTTGGCTGAGCCTGGAGCTGCTGTCGGAGCACCGATCACTGTCGGCTTCACGATGCGAAAGG
ACGCAGGCTTCATCGGCTCCTGGCATCGCCATGATCAGCTCATCTTCCTGGAGCTGGAGCCTCCCCAGCG
GGACGTCGCCGAGCCGCAGGCGTTCTTCCGCCGCACCAACAGCGCCATCCGCCGCCTGCAGGCCGCCGAA
ACCTTGGAAAGCGCTTGCGCTGCTGCTGCTCAAGAGGTGCGAAAGATTACCGGCTTCGATCGAGTGATGA
TCTATCGATTCGCCTCCGACTTCAGCGGATCCGTGATCGCAGAGGATCGGTGCGCCGAGGTCGAGTCAAA
ACTGGGCCTGCACTATCCTGCCTCATTCATCCCGGCGCAGGCCAGACGGCTCTATACCATCAACCCGGTA
CGGATCATTCCCGACATCAATTATCGGCCGGTGCCGGTCACCCCAGACCTCAATCCGGTCACCGGGCGGC
CGATTGATCTTAGCTTCGCCATCCTGCGCAGCGTCAGCCCCAACCATCTGGAGTTCATGCGCAACATAGG
CATGCACGGCACGATGAGCATCAGCATTTTGCGCGGCGAGCGACTGTGGGGATTGATCGTTTGCCATCAC
CGAACGCCGTACTACGTCGATCTCGATGGCCGCCAAGCCTGCAAGAGGGTCGCCGAGAGGCTGGCCACTC
AGATCGGCGTGATGGAAGAGTCTAGACCTAAGAAGAAGAGGAAGGTGTAATGTACAGCATCTTGAGTCCC
TTTTTACCGCTGTTACCAATTTTCTTTTGTCTTTGGGTAAACCCGGGAATTCCGCCCCTCTCCCCCCCTA
ACGTTACTGGCCGAAGCCGCTTGGAATAAGGCCGGTGTGCGTTTGTCTATATGTTATTTTCCACCATATT
GCCGTCTTTTGGCAATGTGAGGGCCCGGAAACCTGGCCCTGTCTTCTTGACGAGCATTCCTAGGGGTCTT
TCCCCTCTCGCCAAAGGAATGCAAGGTCTGTTGAATGTCGTGAAGGAAGCAGTTCCTCTGGAAGCTTCTT
GAAGACAAACAACGTCTGTAGCGACCCTTTGCAGGCAGCGGAACCCCCCACCTGGCGACAGGTGCCTCTG
CGGCCAAAAGCCACGTGTATAAGATACACCTGCAAAGGCGGCACAACCCCAGTGCCACGTTGTGAGTTGG
ATAGTTGTGGAAAGAGTCAAATGGCTCTCCTCAAGCGTATTCAACAAGGGGCTGAAGGATGCCCAGAAGG
TACCCCATTGTATGGGATCTGATCTGGGGCCTCGGTGCACATGCTTTACATGTGTTTAGTCGAGGTTAAA
AAAACGTCTAGGCCCCCCGAACCACGGGGACGTGGTTTTCCTTTGAAAAACACGATGATAATATGGATAT
GGCCACAACGGTCGCCACCATGACCGAGTACAAGCCCACGGTGCGCCTCGCCACCCGCGACGACGTCCCC
AGGGCCGTACGCACCCTCGCCGCCGCGTTCGCCGACTACCCCGCCACGCGCCACACCGTCGATCCGGACC
GCCACATCGAGCGGGTCACCGAGCTGCAAGAACTCTTCCTCACGCGCGTCGGGCTCGACATCGGCAAGGT
GTGGGTCGCGGACGACGGCGCCGCGGTGGCGGTCTGGACCACGCCGGAGAGCGTCGAAGCGGGGGCGGTG
TTCGCCGAGATCGGCCCGCGCATGGCCGAGTTGAGCGGTTCCCGGCTGGCCGCGCAGCAACAGATGGAAG
GCCTCCTGGCGCCGCACCGGCCCAAGGAGCCCGCGTGGTTCCTGGCCACCGTCGGCGTCTCGCCCGACCA
CCAGGGCAAGGGTCTGGGCAGCGCCGTCGTGCTCCCCGGAGTGGAGGCGGCCGAGCGCGCCGGGGTGCCC
GCCTTCCTGGAGACCTCCGCGCCCCGCAACCTCCCCTTCTACGAGCGGCTCGGCTTCACCGTCACCGCCG
ACGTCGAGGTGCCCGAAGGACCGCGCACCTGGTGCATGACCCGCAAGCCCGGTGCCTGACGCCCGCCCCA
CGACCCGCAGCGCCCGACCGAAAGGAGCGCACGACCCCATGCATGTATTCAATCTAAGCAGGCTTTCACT
TTCTCGCCAACTTACAAGGCCTTTCTGTGTAAACAATACCTGAACCTTTACCCCGTTGCCCGGCAACGGC
CAGGTCTGTGCCAAGTGTTTGCTGACGCAACCCCCACTGGCTGGGGCTTGGTCATGGGCCATCAGCGCAT
GCGTGGAACCTTTTCGGCTCCTCTGCCGATCCATACTGCGGAACTCCTAGCCGCTTGTTTTGCTCGCAGC
AGGTCTGGAGCAAACATTATCGGGACTGATAACTCTGTTGTCCTATCCCGCAAATATACATCGTTTCCAT
GGCTGCTAGGCTGTGCTGCCAACTGGATCCTGCGCGGGACGTCCTTTGTTTACGTCCCGTCGGCGCTGAA
TCCTGCGGACGACCCTTCTCGGGGTCGCTTGGGACTCTCTCGTCCCCTTCTCCGTCTGCCGTTCCGACCG
ACCACGGGGCGCACCTCTCTTTACGCGGACTCCCCGTCTGTGCCTTCTCATCTGCCGGACCGTGTGCACT
TCGCTTCACCTCTGCACGTCGCATGGAGACCACCGTGAACGCCCACCAAATATTGCCCAAGGTCTTACAT
AAGAGGACTCTTGGACTCTCAGCAATGTCAACGACCGACCTTGAGGCATACTTCAAAGACTGTTTGTTTA
AAGACTGGGAGGAGTTGGGGGAGGAGATTAGGTTAAAGGTCTTTGTACTAGGAGGCTGTAGGCATAAATT
GGTCTGCGCACCAGCACCATGGCGCAATCACTAGAGCGGGGTACCTTTAAGACCAATGACTTACAAGGCA
GCTGTAGATCTTAGCCACTTTTTAAAAGAAAAGGGGGGACTGGAAGGGCTAATTCACTCCCAACGAAGAC
AAGATCTGCTTTTTGCTTGTACTGGGTCTCTCTGGTTAGACCAGATCTGAGCCTGGGAGCTCTCTGGCTA
ACTAGGGAACCCACTGCTTAAGCCTCAATAAAGCTTGCCTTGAGTGCTTCAAGTAGTGTGTGCCCGTCTG
TTGTGTGACTCTGGTAACTAGAGATCCCTCAGACCCTTTTAGTCAGTGTGGAAAATCTCTAGCAGTAGTA
GTTCATGTCATCTTATTATTCAGTATTTATAACTTGCAAAGAAATGAATATCAGAGAGTGAGAGGAACTT
GTTTATTGCAGCTTATAATGGTTACAAATAAAGCAATAGCATCACAAATTTCACAAATAAAGCATTTTTT
TCACTGCATTCTAGTTGTGGTTTGTCCAAACTCATCAATGTATCTTATCATGTCTGGCTCTAGCTATCCC
GCCCCTAACTCCGCCCATCCCGCCCCTAACTCCGCCCAGTTCCGCCCATTCTCCGCCCCATGGCTGACTA
ATTTTTTTTATTTATGCAGAGGCCGAGGCCGCCTCGGCCTCTGAGCTATTCCAGAAGTAGTGAGGAGGCT
TTTTTGGAGGCCTAGGGACGTACCCAATTCGCCCTATAGTGAGTCGTATTACGCGCGCTCACTGGCCGTC
GTTTTACAACGTCGTGACTGGGAAAACCCTGGCGTTACCCAACTTAATCGCCTTGCAGCACATCCCCCTT
TCGCCAGCTGGCGTAATAGCGAAGAGGCCCGCACCGATCGCCCTTCCCAACAGTTGCGCAGCCTGAATGG
CGAATGGG
[124 nt withheld, positions 4979-5102]
C
[91 nt withheld, positions 5104-5194]
A
[49 nt withheld, positions 5196-5244]
CCTTTGACGTTGGAGTCCACGTTCTTT
[37 nt withheld, positions 5272-5308]
ACCCTATCTCGGTCTATTCTTTTGATTTATAAGGGATTTTGCCGATTTCGGCCTATTGGTTAAAAAATGA
GCTGATTTAACAAAAATTTAACGCGAATTTTAACAAAATATTAACGCTTACAATTTAGGTGGCACTTTTC
GGGGAAATGTGCGCGGAACCCCTATTTGTTTATTTTTCTAAATACATTCAAATATGTATCCGCTCATGAG
ACAATAACCCTGATAAATGCTTCAATAATATTGAAAAAGGAAGAGTATGAGTATTCAACATTTCCGTGTC
GCCCTTATTCCCTTTTTTGCGGCATTTTGCCTTCCTGTTTTTGCTCACCCAGAAACGCTGGTGAAAGTAA
AAGATGCTGAAGATCAGTTGGGTGCACGAGTGGGTTACATCGAACTGGATCTCAACAGCGGTAAGATCCT
TGAGAGTTTTCGCCCCGAAGAACGTTTTCCAATGATGAGCACTTTTAAAGTTCTGCTATGTGGCGCGGTA
TTATCCCGTATTGACGCCGGGCAAGAGCAACTCGGTCGCCGCATACACTATTCTCAGAATGACTTGGTTG
AGTACTCACCAGTCACAGAAAAGCATCTTACGGATGGCATGACAGTAAGAGAATTATGCAGTGCTGCCAT
AACCATGAGTGATAACACTGCGGCCAACTTACTTCTGACAACGATCGGAGGACCGAAGGAGCTAACCGCT
TTTTTGCACAACATGGGGGATCATGTAACTCGCCTTGATCGTTGGGAACCGGAGCTGAATGAAGCCATAC
CAAACGACGAGCGTGACACCACGATGCCTGTAGCAATGGCAACAACGTTGCGCAAACTATTAACTGGCGA
ACTACTTACTCTAGCTTCCCGGCAACAATTAATAGACTGGATGGAGGCGGATAAAGTTGCAGGACCACTT
CTGCGCTCGGCCCTTCCGGCTGGCTGGTTTATTGCTGATAAATCTGGAGCCGGTGAGCGTGGGTCTCGCG
GTATCATTGCAGCACTGGGGCCAGATGGTAAGCCCTCCCGTATCGTAGTTATCTACACGACGGGGAGTCA
GGCAACTATGGATGAACGAAATAGACAGATCGCTGAGATAGGTGCCTCACTGATTAAGCATTGGTAACTG
TCAGACCAAGTTTACTCATATATACTTTAGATTGATTTAAAACTTCATTTTTAATTTAAAAGGATCTAGG
TGAAGATCCTTTTTGATAATCTCATGACCAAAATCCCTTAACGTGAGTTTTCGTTCCACTGAGCGTCAGA
CCCCGTAGAAAAGATCAAAGGATCTTCTTGAGATCCTTTTTTTCTGCGCGTAATCTGCTGCTTGCAAACA
AAAAAACCACCGCTACCAGCGGTGGTTTGTTTGCCGGATCAAGAGCTACCAACTCTTTTTCCGAAGGTAA
CTGGCTTCAGCAGAGCGCAGATACCAAATACTGTTCTTCTAGTGTAGCCGTAGTTAGGCCACCACTTCAA
GAACTCTGTAGCACCGCCTACATACCTCGCTCTGCTAATCCTGTTACCAGTGGCTGCTGCCAGTGGCGAT
AAGTCGTGTCTTACCGGGTTGGACTCAAGACGATAGTTACCGGATAAGGCGCAGCGGTCGGGCTGAACGG
GGGGTTCGTGCACACAGCCCAGCTTGGAGCGAACGACCTACACCGAACTGAGATACCTACAGCGTGAGCT
ATGAGAAAGCGCCACGCTTCCCGAAGGGAGAAAGGCGGACAGGTATCCGGTAAGCGGCAGGGTCGGAACA
GGAGAGCGCACGAGGGAGCTTCCAGGGGGAAACGCCTGGTATCTTTATAGTCCTGTCGGGTTTCGCCACC
TCTGACTTGAGCGTCGATTTTTGTGATGCTCGTCAGGGGGGCGGAGCCTATGGAAAAACGCCAGCAACGC
GGCCTTTTTACGGTTCCTGGCCTTTTGCTGGCCTTTTGCTCACATGTTCTTTCCTGCGTTATCCCCTGAT
TCTGTGGATAACCGTATTACCGCCTTTGAGTGAGCTGATACCGCTCGCCGCAGCCGAACGACCGAGCGCA
GCGAGTCAGTGAGCGAGGAAGCGGAAGAGCGCCCAATACGCAAACCGCCTCTCCCCGCGCGTTGGCCGAT
TCATTAATGCAGCTGGCACGACAGGTTTCCCGACTGGAAAGCGGGCAGTGAGCGCAACGCAATTAATGTG
AGTTAGCTCACTCATTAGGCACCCCAGGCTTTACACTTTATGCTTCCGGCTCGTATGTTGTGTGGAATTG
TGAGCGGATAACAATTTCACACAGGAAACAGCTATGACCATGATTACGCCAAGCGCGCAATTAACCCTCA
CTAAAGGGAACAAAAGCTGGAGCTGCAAGCTTAATGTAGTCTTATGCAATACTCTTGTAGTCTTGCAACA
TGGTAACGATGAGTTAGCAACATGCCTTACAAGGAGAGAAAAAGCACCGTGCATGCCGATTGGTGGAAGT
AAGGTGGTACGATCGTGCCTTATTAGGAAGGCAACAGACGGGTCTGACATGGATTGGACGAACCACTGAA
TTGCCGCATTGCAGAGATATTGTATTTAAGTGCCTAGCTCGATACATAAACGGGTCTCTCTGGTTAGACC
AGATCTGAGCCTGGGAGCTCTCTGGCTAACTAGGGAACCCACTGCTTAAGCCTCAATAAAGCTTGCCTTG
AGTGCTTCAAGTAGTGTGTGCCCGTCTGTTGTGTGACTCTGGTAACTAGAGATCCCTCAGACCCTTTTAG
TCAGTGTGGAAAATCTCTAGCAGTGGCGCCCGAACAGGGACTTGAAAGCGAAAGGGAAACCAGAGGAGCT
CTCTCGACGCAGGACTCGGCTTGCTGAAGCGCGCACGGCAAGAGGCGAGGGGCGGCGACTGGTGAGTACG
CCAAAAATTTTGACTAGCGGAGGCTAGAAGGAGAGAGATGGGTGCGAGAGCGTCAGTATTAAGCGGGGGA
GAATTAGATCGCGATGGGAAAAAATTCGGTTAAGGCCAGGGGGAAAGAAAAAATATAAATTAAAACATAT
AGTATGGGCAAGCAGGGAGCTAGAACGATTCGCAGTTAATCCTGGCCTGTTAGAAACATCAGAAGGCTGT
AGACAAATACTGGGACAGCTACAACCATCCCTTCAGACAGGATCAGAAGAACTTAGATCATTATATAATA
CAGTAGCAACCCTCTATTGTGTGCATCAAAGGATAGAGATAAAAGACACCAAGGAAGCTTTAGACAAGAT
AGAGGAAGAGCAAAACAAAAGTAAGACCACCGCACAGCAAGCGGCCGCTGATCTTCAGACCTGGAGGAGG
AGATATGAGGGACAATTGGAGAAGTGAATTATATAAATATAAAGTAGTAAAAATTGAACCATTAGGAGTA
GCACCCACCAAGGCAAAGAGAAGAGTGGTGCAGAGAGAAAAAAGAGCAGTGGGAATAGGAGCTTTGTTCC
TTGGGTTCTTGGGAGCAGCAGGAAGCACTATGGGCGCAGCGTCAATGACGCTGACGGTACAGGCCAGACA
ATTATTGTCTGGTATAGTGCAGCAGCAGAACAATTTGCTGAGGGCTATTGAGGCGCAACAGCATCTGTTG
CAACTCACAGTCTGGGGCATCAAGCAGCTCCAGGCAAGAATCCTGGCTGTGGAAAGATACCTAAAGGATC
AACAGCTCCTGGGGATTTGGGGTTGCTCTGGAAAACTCATTTGCACCACTGCTGTGCCTTGGAATGCTAG
TTGGAGTAATAAATCTCTGGAACAGATTTGGAATCACACGACCTGGATGGAGTGGGACAGAGAAATTAAC
AATTACACAAGCTTAATACACTCCTTAATTGAAGAATCGCAAAACCAGCAAGAAAAGAATGAACAAGAAT
TATTGGAATTAGATAAATGGGCAAGTTTGTGGAATTGGTTTAACATAACAAATTGGCTGTGGTATATAAA
ATTATTCATAATGATAGTAGGAGGCTTGGTAGGTTTAAGAATAGTTTTTGCTGTACTTTCTATAGTGAAT
AGAGTTAGGCAGGGATATTCACCATTATCGTTTCAGACCCACCTCCCAACCCCGAGGGGACCCGACAGGC
CCGAAGGAATAGAAGAAGAAGGTGGAGAGAGAGACAGAGACAGATCCATTCGATTAGTGAACGGATCTCG
ACGGTATCGGTTTTAAAAGAAAAGGGGGGATTGGGGGGTACAGTGCAGGGGAAAGAATAGTAGACATAAT
AGCAACAGACATACAAACTAAAGAATTACAAAAACAAATTACAAAAATTCAAAATTTTATCGATCATATG
ACTAGAGCGGCCTTAGGCTCCGGTGCGCGTCAGTGGGCAGAGCGCACATCGCCCACAGTCCCCGAGAAGT
TGGGGGGAGGGGTCGGCAATTGAACCGGTGCCTAGAGAAGGTGGCGCGGGGTAAACTGGGAAAGTGATGT
CGTGTACTGGCTCCGCCTTTTTCCCGAGGGTGGGGGAGAACCGTATATAAGTGCAGTAGTCGCCGTGAAC
GTTCTTTTTCGCAACGGGTTTGCCGCCAGAACACAGGTAAGTGCCGTGTGTGGTTCCCGCGGGCCTGGCC
TCTTTACGGGTTATGGCCCTTGCGTGCCTTGAATTACTTCCACCTGGCTCCAGTACGTGATTCTTGATCC
CGAGCTGGAGCCAGGGGCGGGCCTTGCGCTTTAGGAGCCCCTTCGCCTCGTGCTTGAGTTGAGGCCTGGC
CTGGGCGCTGGGGCCGCCGCGTGCGAATCTGGTGGCACCTTCGCGCCTGTCTCGCTGCTTTCGATAAGTC
TCTAGCCATTTAAAATTTTTGATGACCTGCTGCGACGCTTTTTTTCTGGCAAGATAGTCTTGTAAATGCG
GGCCAGGATCTGCACACTGGTATTTCGGTTTTTGGGGCCGCGGGCGGCGACGGGGCCCGTGCGTCCCAGC
GCACATGTTCGGCGAGGCGGGGCCTGCGAGCGCGGCCACCGAGAATCGGACGGGGGTAGTCTCAAGCTGG
CCGGCCTGCTCTGGTGCCTGGCCTCGCGCCGCCGTGTATCGCCCCGCCCTGGGCGGCAAGGCTGGCCCGG
TCGGCACCAGTTGCGTGAGCGGAAAGATGGCCGCTTCCCGGCCCTGCTCCAGGGGGCTCAAAATGGAGGA
CGCGGCGCTCGGGAGAGCGGGCGGGTGAGTCACCCACACAAAGGAAAGGGGCCTTTCCGTCCTCAGCCGT
CGCTTCATGTGACTCCACGGAGTACCGGGCGCCGTCCAGGCACCTCGATTAGTTCTGGAGCTTTTGGAGT
ACGTCGTCTTTAGGTTGGGGGGAGGGGTTTTATGCGATGGAGTTTCCCCATACTGAGTGGGTGGAGACTG
AAGTTAGGCCAGCTTGGCACTTGATGTAATTCTCCTTGGAATTTGCCCTTTTTGAGTTTGGATCTTGGTT
CATTCTCAAGCCTCAGACAGTGGTTCAAAGTTTTTTTCTTCCATTTCAGGTGTCGTGATTAATTAAACGC
GTGCCACC
